Addgene plasmid #46644: pMXs-mM₃O-IP
Depositing lab: Nobuaki Kikyo. Depositing organization: University of Minnesota. Publication: Radical acceleration of nuclear reprogramming by chromatin remodeling with the transactivation domain of MyoD. Hirai H, Tani T, Katoku-Kikyo N, Kellner S, Karian P, Firpo M, Kikyo N. Stem Cells. 2011 Sep;29(9):1349-61. doi: 10.1002/stem.684. PubMed 21732495.
Backbone
  Vector backbone: pMXs-IP
  Backbone manufacturer: Toshio Kitamura lab, University of Tokyo (PMID: 14585362)
  Backbone size w/o insert (bp): 5847
  Total vector size (bp): 7103
  Vector type: Mammalian Expression, Retroviral
  Selectable markers: Puromycin
Growth in bacteria
  Bacterial resistance: Ampicillin, 100 μg/mL
  Growth temperature: 37°C
  Growth strain: Stbl3
  Copy number: High Copy
Gene/Insert
  Gene/Insert name: mM₃O (alt names: mouse Oct3/4; Pou5f1; octamer-binding transcription factor 4)
  Species: M. musculus (mouse)
  Insert size (bp): 1256
  Mutation: contains a fragment of mouse MyoD (aa1-62) fused to the N-terminus of full length mouse Oct3/4
  GenBank ID: NM_013633.3 NP_038661.2
  Entrez Gene: Pou5f1 (a.k.a. NF-A3, Oct-3, Oct-3/4, Oct-4, Oct3, Oct3/4, Oct4, Otf-3, Otf-4, Otf3, Otf3-rs7, Otf3g, Otf4)
  Tag / fusion protein: mouse MyoD (aa 1-62) (N terminal on insert); IRES Puro (C terminal on backbone)
  Cloning method: Restriction Enzyme; 5′ cloning site EcoRI (not destroyed); 3′ cloning site EcoRI (not destroyed)
  Sequencing primers: 5′ pBMN 5' (5'-GCTTGGATACACGCCGC-3'); pMX-S1811 (5'-GACGGCATCGCAGCTTGGATACAC-3'); 3′ pCDH-rev (5'-GCATTCCTTTGGCGAGAG-3'); puro-variant-R (5'-gtgggcttgtactcggtcat-3')
Terms and licenses: Academic/Nonprofit Terms; Industry Terms: Not Available to Industry
How to cite: pMXs-mM₃O-IP was a gift from Nobuaki Kikyo (Addgene plasmid # 46644 ; http://n2t.net/addgene:46644 ; RRID:Addgene_46644)
