[The description below was written by a language model from this plasmid's Addgene catalogue record.]
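Description:
pMXs-mM₃O-IP is a retroviral mammalian expression plasmid built on the pMXs-IP backbone, with a total size of about 7.1 kb. It is propagated in bacteria as a high-copy plasmid under ampicillin selection, and the record specifies a recombination-deficient strain (Stbl3), a common choice for vectors carrying repeated retroviral LTR sequences. pMXs vectors are Moloney murine leukemia virus-derived constructs in which the LTRs and packaging signal allow the transcript to be packaged into retroviral particles in a suitable packaging cell line, then integrated into target cells. No feature table is provided here, so the individual backbone elements and the promoter are not explicitly listed. In vectors of this family, expression is generally driven from the 5′ LTR.

The roughly 1.26 kb insert, cloned between EcoRI sites retained at both ends, encodes mM₃O. This is a chimeric transcription factor in which amino acids 1–62 of mouse MyoD, which include its transactivation domain, are fused to the N-terminus of full-length mouse Oct3/4 (Pou5f1). Downstream on the backbone, an IRES followed by a puromycin resistance gene permits bicistronic expression from the same transcript. Puromycin therefore selects for transduced mammalian cells that also express the fusion protein.

According to the associated publication title, the construct was made to study acceleration of nuclear reprogramming through chromatin remodeling by the MyoD transactivation domain. Its use is thus as an enhanced substitute for wild-type Oct4 in retroviral reprogramming of somatic cells toward pluripotency.
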