>Addgene plasmid #46644 | pMXs-mM₃O-IP | addgene partial sequence | sequence record 66485 | IRES-F 5'-TGGCTCTCCTCAAGCGTATT-3'
CCAGAAGGTACCCCATTGTATGGGATCTGATCTGGGGCCTCGGTGCACATGCTTTACATGTGTTTAGTCG
AGGTTAAAAAAACGTCTAGGCCCCCCGAACCACGGGGACGTGGTTTTCCTTTGAAAAACACGATGATAAT
ATGGCCACAACCATGGTTACCGAGTACAAGCCCACGGTGCGCCTCGCCACCCGCGACGACGTCCCCAGGG
CCGTACGCACCCTCGCCGCCGCGTTCGCCGACTACCCCGCCACGCGCCACACCGTCGATCCGGACCGCCA
CATCGAGCGGGTCACCGAGCTGCAAGAACTCTTCCTCACGCGCGTCGGGCTCGACATCGGCAAGGTGTGG
GTCGCGGACGACGGCGCCGCGGTGGCGGTCTGGACCACGCCGGAGAGCGTCGAAGCGGGGGCGGTGTTCG
CCGAGATCGGCCCGCGCATGGCCGAGTTGAGCGGTTCCCGGCTGGCCGCGCAGCAACAGATGGAAGGCCT
CCTGGCGCCGCACCGGCCCAAGGAGCCCGCGTGGTTCCTGGCCACCGTCGGCGTCTCGCCCGACCACCAG
GGCAAGGGTCTGGGCAGCGCCGTCGTGCTCCCCGGAGTGGAGGCGGCCGAGCGCGCCGGGGTGCCCGCCT
TCCTGGAGACCTCCGCGCCCCGCAACCTCCCCTTCTACGAGCGGCTCGGCTTCACCGTCACCGCCGACGT
CGAGGTGCCCGAAGGACCGCGCACCTGGTGCATGACCCGCAAGCCCGGTGCCTGAGTCGACGATAAAAT
