>Addgene plasmid #46644 | pMXs-mM₃O-IP | addgene partial sequence | sequence record 66489 | pBMN5 5'-GCTTGGATACACGCCGC-3'
GGGGTGGACCATCCTCTAGACTGCCGGATCTAGCTAGTTAATTAAGGATCCCAGTGTGGTGGTACGGGAA
TTCGCCATGGAGCTTCTATCGCCGCCACTCCGGGACATAGACTTGACAGGCCCCGACGGCTCTCTCTGCT
CCTTTGAGACAGCAGACGACTTCTATGATGATCCGTGTTTCGACTCACCAGACCTGCGCTTTTTTGAGGA
CCTGGACCCGCGCCTGGTGCACGTGGGAGCCCTCCTGAAACCGGAGGAGCACATGGCTGGACACCTGGCT
TCAGACTTCGCCTTCTCACCCCCACCAGGTGGGGGTGATGGGTCAGCAGGGCTGGAGCCGGGCTGGGTGG
ATTCTCGAACCTGGCTAAGCTTCCAAGGGCCTCCAGGTGGGCCTGGAATCGGACCAGGCTCAGAGGTATT
GGGGATCTCCCCATGTCCGCCCGCATACGAGTTCTGCGGAGGGATGGCATACTGTGGACCTCAGGTTGGA
CTGGGCCTAGTCCCCCAAGTTGGCGTGGAGACTTTGCAGCCTGAGGGCCAGGCAGGAGCACGAGTGGAAA
GCAACTCAGAGGGAACCTCCTCTGAGCCCTGTGCCGACCGCCCCAATGCCGTGAAGTTGGAGAAGGTGGA
ACCAACTCCCGAGGAGTCCCAGGACATGAAAGCCCTGCAGAAGGAGCTAGAACAGTTTGCCAAGCTGCTG
AAGCAGAAGAGGATCACCTTGGGGTACACCCAGGCCGACGTGGGGCTCACCCTGGGCGTTCTCTTTGGAA
AGGTGTTCAGCCAGACCACCATCTGTCGCTTCGAGGCCTTGCAGCTCAGCCTTAAGAACATGTGTAAGCT
GCG
