>Addgene plasmid #46644 | pMXs-mM₃O-IP | depositor partial sequence | sequence record 67447 | mM₃O Insert Sequence
GAATTCGCCATGGAGCTTCTATCGCCGCCACTCCGGGACATAGACTTGACAGGCCCCGACGGCTCTCTCT
GCTCCTTTGAGACAGCAGACGACTTCTATGATGATCCGTGTTTCGACTCACCAGACCTGCGCTTTTTTGA
GGACCTGGACCCGCGCCTGGTGCACGTGGGAGCCCTCCTGAAACCGGAGGAGCACATGGCTGGACACCTG
GCTTCAGACTTCGCCTTCTCACCCCCACCAGGTGGGGGTGATGGGTCAGCAGGGCTGGAGCCGGGCTGGG
TGGATTCTCGAACCTGGCTAAGCTTCCAAGGGCCTCCAGGTGGGCCTGGAATCGGACCAGGCTCAGAGGT
ATTGGGGATCTCCCCATGTCCGCCCGCATACGAGTTCTGCGGAGGGATGGCATACTGTGGACCTCAGGTT
GGACTGGGCCTAGTCCCCCAAGTTGGCGTGGAGACTTTGCAGCCTGAGGGCCAGGCAGGAGCACGAGTGG
AAAGCAACTCAGAGGGAACCTCCTCTGAGCCCTGTGCCGACCGCCCCAATGCCGTGAAGTTGGAGAAGGT
GGAACCAACTCCCGAGGAGTCCCAGGACATGAAAGCCCTGCAGAAGGAGCTAGAACAGTTTGCCAAGCTG
CTGAAGCAGAAGAGGATCACCTTGGGGTACACCCAGGCCGACGTGGGGCTCACCCTGGGCGTTCTCTTTG
GAAAGGTGTTCAGCCAGACCACCATCTGTCGCTTCGAGGCCTTGCAGCTCAGCCTTAAGAACATGTGTAA
GCTGCGGCCCCTGCTGGAGAAGTGGGTGGAGGAAGCCGACAACAATGAGAACCTTCAGGAGATATGCAAA
TCGGAGACCCTGGTGCAGGCCCGGAAGAGAAAGCGAACTAGCATTGAGAACCGTGTGAGGTGGAGTCTGG
AGACCATGTTTCTGAAGTGCCCGAAGCCCTCCCTACAGCAGATCACTCACATCGCCAATCAGCTTGGGCT
AGAGAAGGATGTGGTTCGAGTATGGTTCTGTAACCGGCGCCAGAAGGGCAAAAGATCAAGTATTGAGTAT
TCCCAACGAGAAGAGTATGAGGCTACAGGGACACCTTTCCCAGGGGGGGCTGTATCCTTTCCTCTGCCCC
CAGGTCCCCACTTTGGCACCCCAGGCTATGGAAGCCCCCACTTCACCACACTCTACTCAGTCCCTTTTCC
TGAGGGCGAGGCCTTTCCCTCTGTTCCCGTCACTGCTCTGGGCTCTCCCATGCATTCAAACTGAGAGAAT
TC
